>Addgene plasmid #233396 | LSM044-2 CMV-TO-CCR7-V2-ADAR2dd(E488Q, T501A) (FLP-IN) | addgene full sequence | sequence record 476095 | Addgene NGS Result
GAAGATCCTTTGATCTTTTCTACGGGGTCTGACGCTCAGTGGAACGAAAACTCACGTTAAGGGATTTTGG
TCATGAGATTATCAAAAAGGATCTTCACCTAGATCCTTTTAAATTAAAAATGAAGTTTTAAATCAATCTA
AAGTATATATGAGTAAACTTGGTCTGACAGTTACCAATGCTTAATCAGTGAGGCACCTATCTCAGCGATC
TGTCTATTTCGTTCATCCATAGTTGCCTGACTCCCCGTCGTGTAGATAACTACGATACGGGAGGGCTTAC
CATCTGGCCCCAGTGCTGCAATGATACCGCGAGACCCACGCTCACCGGCTCCAGATTTATCAGCAATAAA
CCAGCCAGCCGGAAGGGCCGAGCGCAGAAGTGGTCCTGCAACTTTATCCGCCTCCATCCAGTCTATTAAT
TGTTGCCGGGAAGCTAGAGTAAGTAGTTCGCCAGTTAATAGTTTGCGCAACGTTGTTGCCATTGCTACAG
GCATCGTGGTGTCACGCTCGTCGTTTGGTATGGCTTCATTCAGCTCCGGTTCCCAACGATCAAGGCGAGT
TACATGATCCCCCATGTTGTGCAAAAAAGCGGTTAGCTCCTTCGGTCCTCCGATCGTTGTCAGAAGTAAG
TTGGCCGCAGTGTTATCACTCATGGTTATGGCAGCACTGCATAATTCTCTTACTGTCATGCCATCCGTAA
GATGCTTTTCTGTGACTGGTGAGTACTCAACCAAGTCATTCTGAGAATAGTGTATGCGGCGACCGAGTTG
CTCTTGCCCGGCGTCAATACGGGATAATACCGCGCCACATAGCAGAACTTTAAAAGTGCTCATCATTGGA
AAACGTTCTTCGGGGCGAAAACTCTCAAGGATCTTACCGCTGTTGAGATCCAGTTCGATGTAACCCACTC
GTGCACCCAACTGATCTTCAGCATCTTTTACTTTCACCAGCGTTTCTGGGTGAGCAAAAACAGGAAGGCA
AAATGCCGCAAAAAAGGGAATAAGGGCGACACGGAAATGTTGAATACTCATACTCTTCCTTTTTCAATAT
TATTGAAGCATTTATCAGGGTTATTGTCTCATGAGCGGATACATATTTGAATGTATTTAGAAAAATAAAC
AAATAGGGGTTCCGCGCACATTTCCCCGAAAAGTGCCACCTGACGTCGACGGATCGGGAGATCTCCCGAT
CCCCTATGGTGCACTCTCAGTACAATCTGCTCTGATGCCGCATAGTTAAGCCAGTATCTGCTCCCTGCTT
GTGTGTTGGAGGTCGCTGAGTAGTGCGCGAGCAAAATTTAAGCTACAACAAGGCAAGGCTTGACCGACAA
TTGCATGAAGAATCTGCTTAGGGTTAGGCGTTTTGCGCTGCTTCGTACGGGCCAGATATACGCGTTGACA
TTGATTATTGACTAGTTATTAATAGTAATCAATTACGGGGTCATTAGTTCATAGCCCATATATGGAGTTC
CGCGTTACATAACTTACGGTAAATGGCCCGCCTGGCTGACCGCCCAACGACCCCCGCCCATTGACGTCAA
TAATGACGTATGTTCCCATAGTAACGCCAATAGGGACTTTCCATTGACGTCAATGGGTGGAGTATTTACG
GTAAACTGCCCACTTGGCAGTACATCAAGTGTATCATATGCCAAGTACGCCCCCTATTGACGTCAATGAC
GGTAAATGGCCCGCCTGGCATTATGCCCAGTACATGACCTTATGGGACTTTCCTACTTGGCAGTACATCT
ACGTATTAGTCATCGCTATTACCATGGTGATGCGGTTTTGGCAGTACATCAATGGGCGTGGATAGCGGTT
TGACTCACGGGGATTTCCAAGTCTCCACCCCATTGACGTCAATGGGAGTTTGTTTTGGCACCAAAATCAA
CGGGACTTTCCAAAATGTCGTAACAACTCCGCCCCATTGACGCAAATGGGCGGTAGGCGTGTACGGTGGG
AGGTCTATATAAGCAGAGCTCTCCCTATCAGTGATAGAGATCTCCCTATCAGTGATAGAGATCGTCGACG
AGCTCGTTTAGTGAACCGTCAGATCGCCTGGAGACGCCATCCACGCTGTTTTGACCTCCATAGAAGACAC
CGGGACCGATCCAGCCTCCGGACTCTAGCGTTTAAACTTAAGCTTCGCCACCATGGATCTCGGGAAGCCT
ATGAAAAGCGTACTGGTTGTGGCTTTGCTGGTGATATTCCAGGTATGTCTGTGTCAGGATGAAGTTACAG
ACGACTACATAGGCGACAATACCACAGTAGATTACACCCTTTTCGAGTCCCTCTGCAGCAAGAAGGACGT
GAGGAATTTCAAGGCATGGTTTCTGCCTATTATGTATTCCATAATCTGCTTTGTCGGGCTGCTGGGGAAC
GGTTTGGTCGTCTTGACGTATATTTACTTCAAACGCCTGAAGACAATGACAGATACCTACCTTTTGAACC
TCGCCGTGGCCGATATTCTGTTTCTTCTCACTCTCCCTTTCTGGGCATATTCCGCAGCAAAGTCATGGGT
CTTCGGAGTCCACTTTTGCAAGCTGATCTTTGCTATATACAAGATGAGCTTTTTCTCTGGGATGCTGCTG
CTGCTGTGCATCAGCATAGATAGATATGTGGCCATTGTGCAGGCGGTCTCTGCACATAGACACCGGGCTA
GGGTGCTTCTGATAAGTAAATTGAGCTGCGTTGGGATCTGGATTTTGGCCACAGTCTTGTCCATTCCTGA
ACTGTTGTACTCAGATTTGCAGAGGAGTTCCTCTGAGCAAGCTATGCGATGTTCACTGATCACTGAGCAT
GTGGAAGCGTTCATTACGATCCAAGTCGCCCAAATGGTGATTGGCTTCCTTGTTCCTTTGCTTGCTATGA
GCTTTTGCTACCTCGTAATTATACGCACACTCCTGCAGGCCCGGAATTTTGAGCGGAACAAGGCTATTAA
GGTGATAATTGCCGTAGTGGTTGTATTCATTGTCTTTCAGCTGCCTTATAATGGGGTAGTTTTGGCCCAA
ACAGTTGCTAACTTTAACATCACTTCTTCAACATGTGAGCTGTCAAAGCAGCTGAATATCGCATACGATG
TGACATACTCCTTGGCGTGCGTCAGGTGTTGCGTGAATCCTTTCCTGTACGCTTTTATTGGTGTGAAGTT
TCGAAATGACCTGTTTAAACTTTTCAAAGACTTGGGCTGTCTGTCTCAGGAGCAGCTTCGCCAGTGGTCA
TCATGCAGACACATTAGGCGCTCCAGTATGAGTGTGGAGGCAGAGACCACTACTACGTTCTCCCCTACCG
GTGGACGCACCCCACCCAGCCTGGGTCCCCAAGATGAGTCCTGCACCACCGCCAGCTCCTCCCTGGCCAA
GGACACTTCATCGGGTACCGGTGCTTTGCACTTGGATCAAACGCCATCTCGCCAGCCTATTCCCAGTGAG
GGTCTTCAGCTGCATTTACCGCAGGTTTTAGCTGACGCTGTCTCACGCCTGGTCCTGGGTAAGTTTGGTG
ACCTGACCGACAACTTCTCCTCCCCTCACGCTCGCAGAAAAGTGCTGGCTGGAGTCGTCATGACAACAGG
CACAGATGTTAAAGATGCCAAGGTGATAAGTGTTTCTACAGGAACAAAATGTATTAATGGTGAATACATG
AGTGATCGTGGCCTTGCATTAAATGACTGCCATGCAGAAATAATATCTCGGAGATCCTTGCTCAGATTTC
TTTATACACAACTTGAGCTTTACTTAAATAACAAAGATGATCAAAAAAGATCCATCTTTCAGAAATCAGA
GCGAGGGGGGTTTAGGCTGAAGGAGAATGTCCAGTTTCATCTGTACATCAGCACCTCTCCCTGTGGAGAT
GCCAGAATCTTCTCACCACATGAGCCAATCCTGGAAGAACCAGCAGATAGACACCCAAATCGTAAAGCAA
GAGGACAGCTACGGACCAAAATAGAGTCTGGTCAGGGGACGATTCCAGTGCGCTCCAATGCGAGCATCCA
AGCGTGGGACGGGGTGCTGCAAGGGGAGCGGCTGCTCACCATGTCCTGCAGTGACAAGATTGCACGCTGG
AACGTGGTGGGCATCCAGGGATCCCTGCTCAGCATTTTCGTGGAGCCCATTTACTTCTCGAGCATCATCC
TGGGCAGCCTTTACCACGGGGACCACCTTTCCAGGGCCATGTACCAGCGGATCTCCAACATAGAGGACCT
GCCACCTCTCTACACCCTCAACAAGCCTTTGCTCAGTGGCATCAGCAATGCAGAAGCACGGCAGCCAGGG
AAGGCCCCCAACTTCAGTGTCAACTGGACGGTAGGCGACTCCGCTATTGAGGTCATCAACGCCACGACTG
GGAAGGATGAGCTGGGCCGCGCGTCCCGCCTGTGTAAGCACGCGTTGTACTGTCGCTGGATGCGTGTGCA
CGGCAAGGTTCCCTCCCACTTACTACGCTCCAAGATTACCAAACCCAACGTGTACCATGAGTCCAAGCTG
GCGGCAAAGGAGTACCAGGCCGCCAAGGCGCGTCTGTTCACAGCCTTCATCAAGGCGGGGCTGGGGGCCT
GGGTGGAGAAGCCCACCGAGCAGGACCAGTTCTCACTCACGCCCTGAGCCGCTCGAGGAGGGCCCGAACA
AAAACTCATCTCAGAAGAGGATCTGAATAGCGCCGTCGACCATCATCATAATCATCATTGAGTTTAAACC
CGCTGATCAGCCTCGACTGTGCCTTCTAGTTGCCAGCCATCTGTTGTTTGCCCCTCCCCCGTGCCTTCCT
TGACCCTGGAAGGTGCCACTCCCACTGTCCTTTCCTAATAAAATGAGGAAATTGCATCGCATTGTCTGAG
TAGGTGTCATTCTATTCTGGGGGGTGGGGTGGGGCAGGACAGCAAGGGGGAGGATTGGGAAGACAATAGC
AGGCATGCTGGGGATGCGGTGGGCTCTATGGAGATCTATCGATGTTCTGGGGATGCGGTGGGCTCTATGG
CTTCTGAGGCGGAAAGAACCAGCTGGGGCTCTAGGGGGTATCCCC
[124 nt withheld, positions 5016-5139]
C
[91 nt withheld, positions 5141-5231]
AGGGTGATGGTTCACGTACCTAGAAGTTCCTATTCCGAAGTTCCTATTCTCTAGAAAGTATAGGAACTTC
CTTGGCCAAAAAGCCTGAACTCACCGCGACGTCTGTCGAGAAGTTTCTGATCGAAAAGTTCGACAGCGTC
TCCGACCTGATGCAGCTCTCGGAGGGCGAAGAATCTCGTGCTTTCAGCTTCGATGTAGGAGGGCGTGGAT
ATGTCCTGCGGGTAAATAGCTGCGCCGATGGTTTCTACAAAGATCGTTATGTTTATCGGCACTTTGCATC
GGCCGCGCTCCCGATTCCGGAAGTGCTTGACATTGGGGAATTCAGCGAGAGCCTGACCTATTGCATCTCC
CGCCGTGCACAGGGTGTCACGTTGCAAGACCTGCCTGAAACCGAACTGCCCGCTGTTCTGCAGCCGGTCG
CGGAGGCCATGGATGCGATCGCTGCGGCCGATCTTAGCCAGACGAGCGGGTTCGGCCCATTCGGACCGCA
AGGAATCGGTCAATACACTACATGGCGTGATTTCATATGCGCGATTGCTGATCCCCATGTGTATCACTGG
CAAACTGTGATGGACGACACCGTCAGTGCGTCCGTCGCGCAGGCTCTCGATGAGCTGATGCTTTGGGCCG
AGGACTGCCCCGAAGTCCGGCACCTCGTGCACGCGGATTTCGGCTCCAACAATGTCCTGACGGACAATGG
CCGCATAACAGCGGTCATTGACTGGAGCGAGGCGATGTTCGGGGATTCCCAATACGAGGTCGCCAACATC
TTCTTCTGGAGGCCGTGGTTGGCTTGTATGGAGCAGCAGACGCGCTACTTCGAGCGGAGGCATCCGGAGC
TTGCAGGATCGCCGCGGCTCCGGGCGTATATGCTCCGCATTGGTCTTGACCAACTCTATCAGAGCTTGGT
TGACGGCAATTTCGATGATGCAGCTTGGGCGCAGGGTCGATGCGACGCAATCGTCCGATCCGGAGCCGGG
ACTGTCGGGCGTACACAAATCGCCCGCAGAAGCGCGGCCGTCTGGACCGATGGCTGTGTAGAAGTACTCG
CCGATAGTGGAAACCGACGCCCCAGCACTCGTCCGAGGGCAAAGGAATAGCACGTACTACGAGATTTCGA
TTCCACCGCCGCCTTCTATGAAAGGTTGGGCTTCGGAATCGTTTTCCGGGACGCCGGCTGGATGATCCTC
CAGCGCGGGGATCTCATGCTGGAGTTCTTCGCCCACCCCAACTTGTTTATTGCAGCTTATAATGGTTACA
AATAAAGCAATAGCATCACAAATTTCACAAATAAAGCATTTTTTTCACTGCATTCTAGTTGTGGTTTGTC
CAAACTCATCAATGTATCTTATCATGTCTGTATACCGTCGACCTCTAGCTAGAGCTTGGCGTAATCATGG
TCATAGCTGTTTCCTGTGTGAAATTGTTATCCGCTCACAATTCCACACAACATACGAGCCGGAAGCATAA
AGTGTAAAGCCTGGGGTGCCTAATGAGTGAGCTAACTCACATTAATTGCGTTGCGCTCACTGCCCGCTTT
CCAGTCGGGAAACCTGTCGTGCCAGCTGCATTAATGAATCGGCCAACGCGCGGGGAGAGGCGGTTTGCGT
ATTGGGCGCTCTTCCGCTTCCTCGCTCACTGACTCGCTGCGCTCGGTCGTTCGGCTGCGGCGAGCGGTAT
CAGCTCACTCAAAGGCGGTAATACGGTTATCCACAGAATCAGGGGATAACGCAGGAAAGAACATGTGAGC
AAAAGGCCAGCAAAAGGCCAGGAACCGTAAAAAGGCCGCGTTGCTGGCGTTTTTCCATAGGCTCCGCCCC
CCTGACGAGCATCACAAAAATCGACGCTCAAGTCAGAGGTGGCGAAACCCGACAGGACTATAAAGATACC
AGGCGTTTCCCCCTGGAAGCTCCCTCGTGCGCTCTCCTGTTCCGACCCTGCCGCTTACCGGATACCTGTC
CGCCTTTCTCCCTTCGGGAAGCGTGGCGCTTTCTCATAGCTCACGCTGTAGGTATCTCAGTTCGGTGTAG
GTCGTTCGCTCCAAGCTGGGCTGTGTGCACGAACCCCCCGTTCAGCCCGACCGCTGCGCCTTATCCGGTA
ACTATCGTCTTGAGTCCAACCCGGTAAGACACGACTTATCGCCACTGGCAGCAGCCACTGGTAACAGGAT
TAGCAGAGCGAGGTATGTAGGCGGTGCTACAGAGTTCTTGAAGTGGTGGCCTAACTACGGCTACACTAGA
AGAACAGTATTTGGTATCTGCGCTCTGCTGAAGCCAGTTACCTTCGGAAAAAGAGTTGGTAGCTCTTGAT
CCGGCAAACAAACCACCGCTGGTAGCGGTGGTTTTTTTGTTTGCAAGCAGCAGATTACGCGCAGAAAAAA
AGGATCTCAA
Features (pLannotate 1.2.2; 24 found; start..end, strand, type, name):
    171..1031    -  CDS            AmpR: β-lactamase; bla; confers resistance to ampicillin, carbenicillin, and related antibiotics
   1032..1136    -  promoter       AmpR promoter: bla
   1195..1247    -  misc_feature   bom (fragment): basis of mobility region from pBR322
   1397..1776    +  enhancer       CMV enhancer: human cytomegalovirus immediate early enhancer
   1777..1980    +  promoter       CMV promoter: human cytomegalovirus (CMV) immediate early promoter
   1982..2001    +  promoter       PLtetO-1 promoter (fragment): modified phage lambda PL promoter with tet operator sites (Lutz and Bujard, 1997)
   2003..2022    +  promoter       PLtetO-1 promoter (fragment): modified phage lambda PL promoter with tet operator sites (Lutz and Bujard, 1997)
   2030..2063    +  promoter       TRE3GV promoter (fragment): 3rd-generation Tet-responsive promoter that can be activated by binding of Tet-On® 3G, optimized for retroviral and lentiviral vectors
   2153..3286    +  CDS            CCR7: CCR7_HUMAN - Also known as CMKBR7, EBI1, EVI1. Experimental evidence at protein level: Swiss-Prot protein existence level 1. Receptor for the MIP-3-beta chemokine. Probable mediator of EBV effects on B-lymphocytes or of normal lymphocyte functions. From Homo sapiens (Human).
   3296..3373    +  CDS            AVPR2 (fragment): V2R_PIG - Experimental evidence at transcript level: Swiss-Prot protein existence level 2. Receptor for arginine vasopressin. The activity of this receptor is mediated by G proteins which activate adenylate cyclase (PubMed:8393786). Involved in renal water reabsorption (By similarity). From Sus scrofa (Pig).
   3386..4594    +  CDS            Adarb1 (fragment): RED1_RAT - Also known as Red1. Experimental evidence at protein level: Swiss-Prot protein existence level 1. Catalyzes the hydrolytic deamination of adenosine to inosine in double-stranded RNA (dsRNA) referred to as A-to-I RNA editing. This may affect gene expression and function in a number of ways that include mRNA translation by changing codons and hence the amino acid sequence of proteins; pre-mRNA splicing by altering splice site recognition sequences; RNA stability by changing sequences involved in nuclease recognition; genetic stability in the case of RNA virus genomes by changing seque
   4707..4931    +  polyA_signal   bGH poly(A) signal: bovine growth hormone polyadenylation signal
   4947..4970    +  polyA_signal   bGH poly(A) signal (fragment): bovine growth hormone polyadenylation signal
   4974..4995    +  promoter       SV40 promoter (fragment): SV40 enhancer and early promoter
   5016..5249    +  rep_origin     f1 ori (fragment) (sequence partly withheld): f1 bacteriophage origin of replication; arrow indicates direction of (+) strand synthesis
   5254..5301    +  protein_bind   FRT: FLP-mediated recombination occurs in the 8-bp core sequence TCTAGAAA (Turan and Bode, 2011). FLP recombinase from the Saccharomyces cerevisiae 2μ plasmid
   5309..6331    +  CDS            HygR: aminoglycoside phosphotransferase from E. coli; aph(4)-Ia; confers resistance to hygromycin
   6341..6466    +  CDS            ble (fragment): BLE_KLEPN - Experimental evidence at protein level: Swiss-Prot protein existence level 1. Binding protein with a strong affinity to the bleomycin family of antibiotics. Binds to CL990; an antimitotic-antibiotic compound. From Klebsiella pneumoniae.
   6461..6582    +  polyA_signal   SV40 poly(A) signal: SV40 polyadenylation signal
   6655..6671    -  protein_bind   lac operator: The lac repressor binds to the lac operator to inhibit transcription in E. coli. This inhibition can be relieved by adding lactose or isopropyl-β-D-thiogalactopyranoside (IPTG). lac repressor encoded by lacI
   6679..6709    -  promoter       lac promoter: promoter for the E. coli lac operon
   6724..6745    -  protein_bind   CAP binding site: CAP binding activates transcription in the presence of cAMP. E. coli catabolite activator protein
   6758..6850    -  CDS            lacI (fragment): lac repressor; lacI; The lac repressor binds to the lac operator to inhibit transcription in E. coli. This inhibition can be relieved by adding lactose or isopropyl-β-D-thiogalactopyranoside (IPTG).
   7033..7621    -  rep_origin     ori: high-copy-number ColE1/pMB1/pBR322/pUC origin of replication
