[The description below was written by a language model from this plasmid's Addgene catalogue record and pLannotate feature annotations shown in this document.]
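Description:
LSM044-2 CMV-TO-CCR7-V2-ADAR2dd(E488Q, T501A) (FLP-IN) is a 7.6 kb mammalian expression plasmid built on a Flp-In-type backbone for site-specific genomic integration. It is propagated in E. coli from a high-copy ColE1/pUC origin under ampicillin selection (AmpR with its bla promoter). Downstream of the expression cassette, an FRT site lies directly in front of a hygromycin resistance coding sequence followed by an SV40 poly(A) signal. No complete promoter is annotated in front of HygR. This fits the usual Flp-In design, in which FLP-mediated recombination into a genomic FRT landing site places the marker behind a resident promoter, so that hygromycin resistance arises only from correct integration. Short annotated fragments of f1 ori, SV40 promoter, ble and lac elements appear to be backbone remnants.

The payload is driven by the CMV enhancer and promoter followed by two tet operator matches (the "TO" in the name). This arrangement normally makes transcription repressible by Tet repressor and inducible with tetracycline or doxycycline in TetR-expressing cells, and constitutive elsewhere. The open reading frame fuses the human chemokine receptor CCR7 to a short segment of the vasopressin V2 receptor C-terminal tail. A four-amino-acid linker then joins this to the ADAR2 deaminase domain carrying E488Q and T501A, and a bGH polyadenylation signal terminates the transcript. V2 tails are commonly appended to GPCRs to strengthen arrestin recruitment. E488Q is widely known as a hyperactive deaminase mutation, while the record does not explain the role of T501A. The associated work concerns post-transcriptional modular synthetic receptors, so this construct appears to be a receptor-tethered A-to-I RNA editing component. The record does not detail the partner components or the readout.
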