Addgene plasmid #233396: LSM044-2 CMV-TO-CCR7-V2-ADAR2dd(E488Q, T501A) (FLP-IN)
Purpose: CCR7-V2-ADAR2dd(E488Q, T501A) with a short 4 amino acid linker and V2 tail
Depositing lab: Xiaojing Gao. Depositing organization: Stanford University. Publication: Post-transcriptional modular synthetic receptors. Zhang X, Mille-Fragoso LS, Kaseniit KE, Lee AP, Zhang M, Call CC, Hu Y, Xie Y, Gao XJ. Nat Chem Biol. 2025 Mar 28. doi: 10.1038/s41589-025-01872-w. PubMed 40155716.
Backbone
  Vector backbone: FLP-IN
  Vector type: Mammalian Expression
Growth in bacteria
  Bacterial resistance: Ampicillin, 100 μg/mL
  Growth temperature: 37°C
  Growth strain: DH5alpha
  Copy number: High Copy
Gene/Insert
  Gene/Insert name: CCR7-ADAR2dd
  Species: Synthetic
  Mutation: E488Q, T501A on ADAR2dd
  Promoter: CMV
  Cloning method: Gibson Cloning
Terms and licenses: Academic/Nonprofit Terms; Industry Terms: Not Available to Industry
Depositor comments: https://benchling.com/s/seq-Axp9V6ibGqMadjDF2PYB?m=slm-9NLgHPmdQLbKae7RjFAi for annotated sequence file. Please visit https://doi.org/10.1101/2024.05.03.592453 for bioRxiv preprint.
How to cite: LSM044-2 CMV-TO-CCR7-V2-ADAR2dd(E488Q, T501A) (FLP-IN) was a gift from Xiaojing Gao (Addgene plasmid # 233396 ; http://n2t.net/addgene:233396 ; RRID:Addgene_233396)
